Addgene plasmid #204751: pCPH2A.X_K134M-GS3
Purpose: Expression of Cas9 and human H2AX with the K134M mutation
Depositing lab: Yuichiro Miyaoka. Depositing organization: Tokyo Metropolitan Institute of Medical Science. Publication: Fusion of histone variants to Cas9 suppresses non-homologous end joining. Kato-Inui T, Takahashi G, Ono T, Miyaoka Y. PLoS One. 2024 May 13;19(5):e0288578. doi: 10.1371/journal.pone.0288578. eCollection 2024. PubMed 38739603.
Backbone
  Vector backbone: pSpCas9(BB)-2A-Puro(PX459)V2.0(#62988)
  Vector type: Mammalian Expression
Growth in bacteria
  Bacterial resistance: Ampicillin, 100 μg/mL
  Growth temperature: 37°C
  Growth strain: DH5alpha
  Copy number: High Copy
Gene/Insert
  Gene/Insert name: H2AX K134M (alt name: H2AFX)
  Species: H. sapiens (human)
  Mutation: H2AX with the K134M mutation
  Entrez Gene: H2AX (a.k.a. H2A.X, H2A/X, H2AFX)
  Cloning method: Restriction Enzyme; 5′ cloning site Unknown (unknown if destroyed)
Terms and licenses: Academic/Nonprofit Terms; Industry Terms: Not Available to Industry
How to cite: pCPH2A.X_K134M-GS3 was a gift from Yuichiro Miyaoka (Addgene plasmid # 204751 ; http://n2t.net/addgene:204751 ; RRID:Addgene_204751)
