[The description below was written by a language model from this plasmid's Addgene catalogue record and pLannotate feature annotations shown in this document.]
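Description:
pCPH2A.X_K134M-GS3 is a mammalian expression plasmid derived from the pSpCas9(BB)-2A-Puro (PX459) V2.0 backbone and built to express Streptococcus pyogenes Cas9 together with human histone variant H2AX (H2AFX) carrying the K134M substitution. In bacteria it is maintained as a high-copy plasmid through a ColE1/pUC-type origin and selected with ampicillin via the β-lactamase gene. An f1 phage origin and a single AAV2 ITR remnant are also annotated, carried over from the parental backbone.

The expression cassette is driven by a hybrid CBh-style promoter, made up of a CMV enhancer, the chicken β-actin promoter and a hybrid CBA/MVM intron. Downstream, the H2AX coding sequence sits directly upstream of the full Cas9 open reading frame, which the annotation splits into N- and C-terminal portions. The short gap between them, together with the "GS3" in the name, suggests a glycine-serine linker, although the record does not state this. That layout fits the associated publication, which describes fusing histone variants to Cas9. Cas9 is followed by a nucleoplasmin bipartite NLS and then a puromycin N-acetyltransferase gene, which in the parental vector is linked through a 2A peptide, allowing puromycin selection of transfected cells. A bGH polyadenylation signal ends the transcript.

The feature table does not annotate a U6 promoter or guide RNA scaffold, so the record does not show whether the backbone's sgRNA cassette is retained. The associated work reports that fusing histone variants to Cas9 suppresses non-homologous end joining, and this K134M mutant is presumably used to probe how that H2AX residue affects genome-editing outcomes.
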