Features (pLannotate 1.2.2; 17 found; start..end, strand, type, name):
     12..297     +  enhancer       CMV enhancer: human cytomegalovirus immediate early enhancer; contains an 18-bp deletion relative to the standard CMV enhancer
    299..576     +  promoter       chicken β-actin promoter: No description available
    577..804     +  intron         hybrid intron: hybrid between chicken β-actin (CBA) and minute virus of mice (MMV) introns (Gray et al., 2011)
    942..1367    +  CDS            H2AX: H2AX_HUMAN - Also known as H2AFX From Homo sapiens (Human).
   1413..3014    +  CDS            Cas9(N): N-terminal portion of Streptococcus pyogenes Cas9 (Zetsche et al., 2015)
   3015..5513    +  CDS            Cas9(C): C-terminal portion of Streptococcus pyogenes Cas9 (Zetsche et al., 2015)
   5514..5561    +  CDS            nucleoplasmin NLS: bipartite nuclear localization signal from nucleoplasmin
   5631..6230    +  CDS            PuroR (fragment): puromycin N-acetyltransferase; pac from Streptomyces; confers resistance to puromycin
   6264..6375    +  polyA_signal   bGH poly(A) signal: bovine growth hormone polyadenylation signal
   6480..6620    +  repeat_region  AAV2 ITR: inverted terminal repeat of adeno-associated virus serotype 2 inverted
   6625..6676    -  misc_feature   bom (fragment): basis of mobility region from pBR322
   6695..7150    +  rep_origin     f1 ori (sequence partly withheld): f1 bacteriophage origin of replication; arrow indicates direction of (+) strand synthesis
   7151..7200    -  misc_feature   bom (fragment): basis of mobility region from pBR322
   7302..7337    -  CDS            rop (fragment): Rop protein, which maintains plasmids at low copy number; rop
   7432..7536    +  promoter       AmpR promoter: bla
   7537..8397    +  CDS            AmpR: β-lactamase; bla; confers resistance to ampicillin, carbenicillin, and related antibiotics
   8568..9156    +  rep_origin     ori: high-copy-number ColE1/pMB1/pBR322/pUC origin of replication
>Addgene plasmid #204751 | pCPH2A.X_K134M-GS3 | addgene full sequence | sequence record 407590 | Addgene NGS Result
CTAGAGGTACCCGTTACATAACTTACGGTAAATGGCCCGCCTGGCTGACCGCCCAACGACCCCCGCCCAT
TGACGTCAATAGTAACGCCAATAGGGACTTTCCATTGACGTCAATGGGTGGAGTATTTACGGTAAACTGC
CCACTTGGCAGTACATCAAGTGTATCATATGCCAAGTACGCCCCCTATTGACGTCAATGACGGTAAATGG
CCCGCCTGGCATTGTGCCCAGTACATGACCTTATGGGACTTTCCTACTTGGCAGTACATCTACGTATTAG
TCATCGCTATTACCATGGTCGAGGTGAGCCCCACGTTCTGCTTCACTCTCCCCATCTCCCCCCCCTCCCC
ACCCCCAATTTTGTATTTATTTATTTTTTAATTATTTTGTGCAGCGATGGGGGCGGGGGGGGGGGGGGGG
CGCGCGCCAGGCGGGGCGGGGCGGGGCGAGGGGCGGGGCGGGGCGAGGCGGAGAGGTGCGGCGGCAGCCA
ATCAGAGCGGCGCGCTCCGAAAGTTTCCTTTTATGGCGAGGCGGCGGCGGCGGCGGCCCTATAAAAAGCG
AAGCGCGCGGCGGGCGGGAGTCGCTGCGCGCTGCCTTCGCCCCGTGCCCCGCTCCGCCGCCGCCTCGCGC
CGCCCGCCCCGGCTCTGACTGACCGCGTTACTCCCACAGGTGAGCGGGCGGGACGGCCCTTCTCCTCCGG
GCTGTAATTAGCTGAGCAAGAGGTAAGGGTTTAAGGGATGGTTGGTTGGTGGGGTATTAATGTTTAATTA
CCTGGAGCACCTGCCTGAAATCACTTTTTTTCAGGTTGGACCGGTGCCACCATGGACTATAAGGACCACG
ACGGAGACTACAAGGATCATGATATTGATTACAAAGACGATGACGATAAGATGGCCCCAAAGAAGAAGCG
GAAGGTCGGGATCCACGGAGTCCCTGCAGCCTCGGGCCGCGGCAAGACTGGCGGCAAGGCCCGCGCCAAG
GCCAAGTCGCGCTCGTCGCGCGCCGGCCTCCAGTTCCCAGTGGGCCGTGTACACCGGCTGCTGCGGAAGG
GCCACTACGCCGAGCGCGTTGGCGCCGGCGCGCCAGTGTACCTGGCGGCAGTGCTGGAGTACCTCACCGC
TGAGATCCTGGAGCTGGCGGGCAATGCGGCCCGCGACAACAAGAAGACGCGAATCATCCCCCGCCACCTG
CAGCTGGCCATCCGCAACGACGAGGAGCTCAACAAGCTGCTGGGCGGCGTGACGATCGCCCAGGGAGGCG
TCCTGCCCAACATCCAGGCCGTGCTGCTGCCCAAGAAGACCAGCGCCACCGTGGGGCCGAAGGCGCCCTC
GGGCGGCATGAAGGCCACCCAGGCCTCCCAGGAGTACGGTGGCGGTGGATCCGGTGGCGGTGGAAGTGGT
GGCGGTGGATCTGACAAGAAGTACAGCATCGGCCTGGACATCGGCACCAACTCTGTGGGCTGGGCCGTGA
TCACCGACGAGTACAAGGTGCCCAGCAAGAAATTCAAGGTGCTGGGCAACACCGACCGGCACAGCATCAA
GAAGAACCTGATCGGAGCCCTGCTGTTCGACAGCGGCGAAACAGCCGAGGCCACCCGGCTGAAGAGAACC
GCCAGAAGAAGATACACCAGACGGAAGAACCGGATCTGCTATCTGCAAGAGATCTTCAGCAACGAGATGG
CCAAGGTGGACGACAGCTTCTTCCACAGACTGGAAGAGTCCTTCCTGGTGGAAGAGGATAAGAAGCACGA
GCGGCACCCCATCTTCGGCAACATCGTGGACGAGGTGGCCTACCACGAGAAGTACCCCACCATCTACCAC
CTGAGAAAGAAACTGGTGGACAGCACCGACAAGGCCGACCTGCGGCTGATCTATCTGGCCCTGGCCCACA
TGATCAAGTTCCGGGGCCACTTCCTGATCGAGGGCGACCTGAACCCCGACAACAGCGACGTGGACAAGCT
GTTCATCCAGCTGGTGCAGACCTACAACCAGCTGTTCGAGGAAAACCCCATCAACGCCAGCGGCGTGGAC
GCCAAGGCCATCCTGTCTGCCAGACTGAGCAAGAGCAGACGGCTGGAAAATCTGATCGCCCAGCTGCCCG
GCGAGAAGAAGAATGGCCTGTTCGGAAACCTGATTGCCCTGAGCCTGGGCCTGACCCCCAACTTCAAGAG
CAACTTCGACCTGGCCGAGGATGCCAAACTGCAGCTGAGCAAGGACACCTACGACGACGACCTGGACAAC
CTGCTGGCCCAGATCGGCGACCAGTACGCCGACCTGTTTCTGGCCGCCAAGAACCTGTCCGACGCCATCC
TGCTGAGCGACATCCTGAGAGTGAACACCGAGATCACCAAGGCCCCCCTGAGCGCCTCTATGATCAAGAG
ATACGACGAGCACCACCAGGACCTGACCCTGCTGAAAGCTCTCGTGCGGCAGCAGCTGCCTGAGAAGTAC
AAAGAGATTTTCTTCGACCAGAGCAAGAACGGCTACGCCGGCTACATTGACGGCGGAGCCAGCCAGGAAG
AGTTCTACAAGTTCATCAAGCCCATCCTGGAAAAGATGGACGGCACCGAGGAACTGCTCGTGAAGCTGAA
CAGAGAGGACCTGCTGCGGAAGCAGCGGACCTTCGACAACGGCAGCATCCCCCACCAGATCCACCTGGGA
GAGCTGCACGCCATTCTGCGGCGGCAGGAAGATTTTTACCCATTCCTGAAGGACAACCGGGAAAAGATCG
AGAAGATCCTGACCTTCCGCATCCCCTACTACGTGGGCCCTCTGGCCAGGGGAAACAGCAGATTCGCCTG
GATGACCAGAAAGAGCGAGGAAACCATCACCCCCTGGAACTTCGAGGAAGTGGTGGACAAGGGCGCTTCC
GCCCAGAGCTTCATCGAGCGGATGACCAACTTCGATAAGAACCTGCCCAACGAGAAGGTGCTGCCCAAGC
ACAGCCTGCTGTACGAGTACTTCACCGTGTATAACGAGCTGACCAAAGTGAAATACGTGACCGAGGGAAT
GAGAAAGCCCGCCTTCCTGAGCGGCGAGCAGAAAAAGGCCATCGTGGACCTGCTGTTCAAGACCAACCGG
AAAGTGACCGTGAAGCAGCTGAAAGAGGACTACTTCAAGAAAATCGAGTGCTTCGACTCCGTGGAAATCT
CCGGCGTGGAAGATCGGTTCAACGCCTCCCTGGGCACATACCACGATCTGCTGAAAATTATCAAGGACAA
GGACTTCCTGGACAATGAGGAAAACGAGGACATTCTGGAAGATATCGTGCTGACCCTGACACTGTTTGAG
GACAGAGAGATGATCGAGGAACGGCTGAAAACCTATGCCCACCTGTTCGACGACAAAGTGATGAAGCAGC
TGAAGCGGCGGAGATACACCGGCTGGGGCAGGCTGAGCCGGAAGCTGATCAACGGCATCCGGGACAAGCA
GTCCGGCAAGACAATCCTGGATTTCCTGAAGTCCGACGGCTTCGCCAACAGAAACTTCATGCAGCTGATC
CACGACGACAGCCTGACCTTTAAAGAGGACATCCAGAAAGCCCAGGTGTCCGGCCAGGGCGATAGCCTGC
ACGAGCACATTGCCAATCTGGCCGGCAGCCCCGCCATTAAGAAGGGCATCCTGCAGACAGTGAAGGTGGT
GGACGAGCTCGTGAAAGTGATGGGCCGGCACAAGCCCGAGAACATCGTGATCGAAATGGCCAGAGAGAAC
CAGACCACCCAGAAGGGACAGAAGAACAGCCGCGAGAGAATGAAGCGGATCGAAGAGGGCATCAAAGAGC
TGGGCAGCCAGATCCTGAAAGAACACCCCGTGGAAAACACCCAGCTGCAGAACGAGAAGCTGTACCTGTA
CTACCTGCAGAATGGGCGGGATATGTACGTGGACCAGGAACTGGACATCAACCGGCTGTCCGACTACGAT
GTGGACCATATCGTGCCTCAGAGCTTTCTGAAGGACGACTCCATCGACAACAAGGTGCTGACCAGAAGCG
ACAAGAACCGGGGCAAGAGCGACAACGTGCCCTCCGAAGAGGTCGTGAAGAAGATGAAGAACTACTGGCG
GCAGCTGCTGAACGCCAAGCTGATTACCCAGAGAAAGTTCGACAATCTGACCAAGGCCGAGAGAGGCGGC
CTGAGCGAACTGGATAAGGCCGGCTTCATCAAGAGACAGCTGGTGGAAACCCGGCAGATCACAAAGCACG
TGGCACAGATCCTGGACTCCCGGATGAACACTAAGTACGACGAGAATGACAAGCTGATCCGGGAAGTGAA
AGTGATCACCCTGAAGTCCAAGCTGGTGTCCGATTTCCGGAAGGATTTCCAGTTTTACAAAGTGCGCGAG
ATCAACAACTACCACCACGCCCACGACGCCTACCTGAACGCCGTCGTGGGAACCGCCCTGATCAAAAAGT
ACCCTAAGCTGGAAAGCGAGTTCGTGTACGGCGACTACAAGGTGTACGACGTGCGGAAGATGATCGCCAA
GAGCGAGCAGGAAATCGGCAAGGCTACCGCCAAGTACTTCTTCTACAGCAACATCATGAACTTTTTCAAG
ACCGAGATTACCCTGGCCAACGGCGAGATCCGGAAGCGGCCTCTGATCGAGACAAACGGCGAAACCGGGG
AGATCGTGTGGGATAAGGGCCGGGATTTTGCCACCGTGCGGAAAGTGCTGAGCATGCCCCAAGTGAATAT
CGTGAAAAAGACCGAGGTGCAGACAGGCGGCTTCAGCAAAGAGTCTATCCTGCCCAAGAGGAACAGCGAT
AAGCTGATCGCCAGAAAGAAGGACTGGGACCCTAAGAAGTACGGCGGCTTCGACAGCCCCACCGTGGCCT
ATTCTGTGCTGGTGGTGGCCAAAGTGGAAAAGGGCAAGTCCAAGAAACTGAAGAGTGTGAAAGAGCTGCT
GGGGATCACCATCATGGAAAGAAGCAGCTTCGAGAAGAATCCCATCGACTTTCTGGAAGCCAAGGGCTAC
AAAGAAGTGAAAAAGGACCTGATCATCAAGCTGCCTAAGTACTCCCTGTTCGAGCTGGAAAACGGCCGGA
AGAGAATGCTGGCCTCTGCCGGCGAACTGCAGAAGGGAAACGAACTGGCCCTGCCCTCCAAATATGTGAA
CTTCCTGTACCTGGCCAGCCACTATGAGAAGCTGAAGGGCTCCCCCGAGGATAATGAGCAGAAACAGCTG
TTTGTGGAACAGCACAAGCACTACCTGGACGAGATCATCGAGCAGATCAGCGAGTTCTCCAAGAGAGTGA
TCCTGGCCGACGCTAATCTGGACAAAGTGCTGTCCGCCTACAACAAGCACCGGGATAAGCCCATCAGAGA
GCAGGCCGAGAATATCATCCACCTGTTTACCCTGACCAATCTGGGAGCCCCTGCCGCCTTCAAGTACTTT
GACACCACCATCGACCGGAAGAGGTACACCAGCACCAAAGAGGTGCTGGACGCCACCCTGATCCACCAGA
GCATCACCGGCCTGTACGAGACACGGATCGACCTGTCTCAGCTGGGAGGCGACAAAAGGCCGGCGGCCAC
GAAAAAGGCCGGCCAGGCAAAAAAGAAAAAGGAATTCGGCAGTGGAGAGGGCAGAGGAAGTCTGCTAACA
TGCGGTGACGTCGAGGAGAATCCTGGCCCAATGACCGAGTACAAGCCCACGGTGCGCCTCGCCACCCGCG
ACGACGTCCCCAGGGCCGTACGCACCCTCGCCGCCGCGTTCGCCGACTACCCCGCCACGCGCCACACCGT
CGATCCGGACCGCCACATCGAGCGGGTCACCGAGCTGCAAGAACTCTTCCTCACGCGCGTCGGGCTCGAC
ATCGGCAAGGTGTGGGTCGCGGACGACGGCGCCGCGGTGGCGGTCTGGACCACGCCGGAGAGCGTCGAAG
CGGGGGCGGTGTTCGCCGAGATCGGCCCGCGCATGGCCGAGTTGAGCGGTTCCCGGCTGGCCGCGCAGCA
ACAGATGGAAGGCCTCCTGGCGCCGCACCGGCCCAAGGAGCCCGCGTGGTTCCTGGCCACCGTCGGAGTC
TCGCCCGACCACCAGGGCAAGGGTCTGGGCAGCGCCGTCGTGCTCCCCGGAGTGGAGGCGGCCGAGCGCG
CCGGGGTGCCCGCCTTCCTGGAGACCTCCGCGCCCCGCAACCTCCCCTTCTACGAGCGGCTCGGCTTCAC
CGTCACCGCCGACGTCGAGGTGCCCGAAGGACCGCGCACCTGGTGCATGACCCGCAAGCCCGGTGCCTGA
GAATTCTAACTAGAGCTCGCTGATCAGCCTCGACTGTGCCTTCTAGTTGCCAGCCATCTGTTGTTTGCCC
CTCCCCCGTGCCTTCCTTGACCCTGGAAGGTGCCACTCCCACTGTCCTTTCCTAATAAAATGAGGAAATT
GCATCGCATTGTCTGAGTAGGTGTCATTCTATTCTGGGGGGTGGGGTGGGGCAGGACAGCAAGGGGGAGG
ATTGGGAAGAGAATAGCAGGCATGCTGGGGAGCGGCCGCAGGAACCCCTAGTGATGGAGTTGGCCACTCC
CTCTCTGCGCGCTCGCTCGCTCACTGAGGCCGGGCGACCAAAGGTCGCCCGACGCCCGGGCTTTGCCCGG
GCGGCCTCAGTGAGCGAGCGAGCGCGCAGCTGCCTGCAGGGGCGCCTGATGCGGTATTTTCTCCTTACGC
ATCTGTGCGGTATTTCACACCGCATA
[95 nt withheld, positions 6677-6771]
T
[46 nt withheld, positions 6773-6818]
C
[141 nt withheld, positions 6820-6960]
CCTTTGACGTTGGAGTCCACGTTCTTT
[37 nt withheld, positions 6988-7024]
ACTCTATCTCGGGCTATTCTTTTGATTTATAAGGGATTTTGCCGATTTCGGTCTATTGGTTAAAAAATGA
GCTGATTTAACAAAAATTTAACGCGAATTTTAACAAAATATTAACGTTTACAATTTTATGGTGCACTCTC
AGTACAATCTGCTCTGATGCCGCATAGTTAAGCCAGCCCCGACACCCGCCAACACCCGCTGACGCGCCCT
GACGGGCTTGTCTGCTCCCGGCATCCGCTTACAGACAAGCTGTGACCGTCTCCGGGAGCTGCATGTGTCA
GAGGTTTTCACCGTCATCACCGAAACGCGCGAGACGAAAGGGCCTCGTGATACGCCTATTTTTATAGGTT
AATGTCATGATAATAATGGTTTCTTAGACGTCAGGTGGCACTTTTCGGGGAAATGTGCGCGGAACCCCTA
TTTGTTTATTTTTCTAAATACATTCAAATATGTATCCGCTCATGAGACAATAACCCTGATAAATGCTTCA
ATAATATTGAAAAAGGAAGAGTATGAGTATTCAACATTTCCGTGTCGCCCTTATTCCCTTTTTTGCGGCA
TTTTGCCTTCCTGTTTTTGCTCACCCAGAAACGCTGGTGAAAGTAAAAGATGCTGAAGATCAGTTGGGTG
CACGAGTGGGTTACATCGAACTGGATCTCAACAGCGGTAAGATCCTTGAGAGTTTTCGCCCCGAAGAACG
TTTTCCAATGATGAGCACTTTTAAAGTTCTGCTATGTGGCGCGGTATTATCCCGTATTGACGCCGGGCAA
GAGCAACTCGGTCGCCGCATACACTATTCTCAGAATGACTTGGTTGAGTACTCACCAGTCACAGAAAAGC
ATCTTACGGATGGCATGACAGTAAGAGAATTATGCAGTGCTGCCATAACCATGAGTGATAACACTGCGGC
CAACTTACTTCTGACAACGATCGGAGGACCGAAGGAGCTAACCGCTTTTTTGCACAACATGGGGGATCAT
GTAACTCGCCTTGATCGTTGGGAACCGGAGCTGAATGAAGCCATACCAAACGACGAGCGTGACACCACGA
TGCCTGTAGCAATGGCAACAACGTTGCGCAAACTATTAACTGGCGAACTACTTACTCTAGCTTCCCGGCA
ACAATTAATAGACTGGATGGAGGCGGATAAAGTTGCAGGACCACTTCTGCGCTCGGCCCTTCCGGCTGGC
TGGTTTATTGCTGATAAATCTGGAGCCGGTGAGCGTGGAAGCCGCGGTATCATTGCAGCACTGGGGCCAG
ATGGTAAGCCCTCCCGTATCGTAGTTATCTACACGACGGGGAGTCAGGCAACTATGGATGAACGAAATAG
ACAGATCGCTGAGATAGGTGCCTCACTGATTAAGCATTGGTAACTGTCAGACCAAGTTTACTCATATATA
CTTTAGATTGATTTAAAACTTCATTTTTAATTTAAAAGGATCTAGGTGAAGATCCTTTTTGATAATCTCA
TGACCAAAATCCCTTAACGTGAGTTTTCGTTCCACTGAGCGTCAGACCCCGTAGAAAAGATCAAAGGATC
TTCTTGAGATCCTTTTTTTCTGCGCGTAATCTGCTGCTTGCAAACAAAAAAACCACCGCTACCAGCGGTG
GTTTGTTTGCCGGATCAAGAGCTACCAACTCTTTTTCCGAAGGTAACTGGCTTCAGCAGAGCGCAGATAC
CAAATACTGTTCTTCTAGTGTAGCCGTAGTTAGGCCACCACTTCAAGAACTCTGTAGCACCGCCTACATA
CCTCGCTCTGCTAATCCTGTTACCAGTGGCTGCTGCCAGTGGCGATAAGTCGTGTCTTACCGGGTTGGAC
TCAAGACGATAGTTACCGGATAAGGCGCAGCGGTCGGGCTGAACGGGGGGTTCGTGCACACAGCCCAGCT
TGGAGCGAACGACCTACACCGAACTGAGATACCTACAGCGTGAGCTATGAGAAAGCGCCACGCTTCCCGA
AGGGAGAAAGGCGGACAGGTATCCGGTAAGCGGCAGGGTCGGAACAGGAGAGCGCACGAGGGAGCTTCCA
GGGGGAAACGCCTGGTATCTTTATAGTCCTGTCGGGTTTCGCCACCTCTGACTTGAGCGTCGATTTTTGT
GATGCTCGTCAGGGGGGCGGAGCCTATGGAAAAACGCCAGCAACGCGGCCTTTTTACGGTTCCTGGCCTT
TTGCTGGCCTTTTGCTCACATG
